>Addgene plasmid #21203 | LZRS-RasG12V | addgene partial sequence | sequence record 26996 | LZRS-F 5'-TGGATACACGCCGCCCACGTG-3'
CNNNNGGACACGGGGNGACATCCTCTGACTGCCGGATCCCAGTGTGGTGGTACAGCTTGGGGGGCCAGGG
CCGGGGCCGAGCGATGACGGAATATAAGCTGGTGGTGGTGGGCGCCGTCGGTGTGGGCAAGAGTGCGCTG
ACCATCCAGCTGATCCAGAACCATTTTGTGGACGAATACGACCCCACTATAGAGGATTCCTACCGGAAGC
AGGTGGTCATTGATGGGGAGACGTGCCTGTTGGACATCCTGGATACCGCCGGCCAGGAGGAGTACAGCGC
CATGCGGGACCAGTACATGCGCACCGGGGAGGGCTTCCTGTGTGTGTTTGCCATCAACAACACCAAGTCT
TTTGAGGACATCCACCAGTACAGGGAGCAGATCAAACGGGTGAAGGACTCGGATGACGTGCCCATGGTGC
TGGTGGGGAACAAGTGTGACCTGGCTGCACGCACTGTGGAATCTCGGCAGGCTCAGGACCTCGCCCGAAG
CTACGGCATCCCCTACATCGAGACCTCGGCCAAGACCCGGCAGGGAGTGGAGGATGCCTTCTACACGTTG
GTGCGTGAGATCCGGCAGCACAAGCTGCGGAAGCTGAACCCTCCTGATGAGAGTGGCCCCGGCTGCATGA
GCTGCAAGTGTGTGCTCTCCTGACGCAGCACAAGCTCAGGACATGGAGGTGCCGGATGCAGGAAGGAGGT
GCAGACGGAAGGAGGAGGAAGGAAGGACGGAAGCANGGAAGGAAGGAAGGGCTGCTGGAGCCCAGTCACC
CCCCAAGCTGTAGGAATTCNAGCTGAGCGCCGGTCGCTACCATTACAGTTGGTCTGGTGTCAAAATAATA
TAACCGGGCAGGCATGTCTGCCGTTN
