[The description below was written by a language model from this plasmid's Addgene catalogue record.]
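Description:
LZRS-RasG12V is a retroviral expression plasmid built on the LZRS-RfA backbone (about 11.1 kb without insert) and carrying a human H-Ras (HRAS) coding sequence of roughly 566 bp with the G12V substitution. This mutation at codon 12 is a classic oncogenic change that impairs GTP hydrolysis and locks Ras in its active, GTP-bound signalling state, so the construct delivers constitutively active Ras. The insert was placed by restriction cloning between BamHI and NotI sites, both of which remain intact, so the fragment can be excised or exchanged.

The plasmid is propagated in bacteria under ampicillin selection and is recorded as low copy. Recombination-deficient strains are specified for growth, which is usual for retroviral vectors whose repeated long terminal repeat sequences can be unstable. Puromycin is listed as the selectable marker for mammalian cells. The record provides no feature table and does not state the promoter driving Ras. In retroviral vectors of this type the insert is typically transcribed from the viral long terminal repeat, but that arrangement is not confirmed here, nor are any tags or reporters indicated.

The associated publication examines how Ras activity in epidermis promotes proliferation and inhibits differentiation. This suggests the construct was used to produce retrovirus in packaging cells and transduce target cells, such as keratinocytes, to study the effects of activated Ras signalling on growth, differentiation and tumorigenesis.
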