Addgene plasmid #21203: LZRS-RasG12V
Depositing lab: Paul Khavari. Depositing organization: Stanford University. Publication: Epidermal Ras blockade demonstrates spatially localized Ras promotion of proliferation and inhibition of differentiation. Dajee M, Tarutani M, Deng H, Cai T, Khavari PA. Oncogene. 2002 Feb 28;21(10):1527-38 10.1038/sj.onc.1205287 PubMed 11896581.
Backbone
  Vector backbone: LZRS-RfA
  Backbone size w/o insert (bp): 11100
  Vector type: Retroviral
  Selectable markers: Puromycin
Growth in bacteria
  Bacterial resistance: Ampicillin, 100 μg/mL
  Growth temperature: 37°C
  Growth strain: Stbl3
  Growth instructions: STBL2
  Copy number: Low Copy
Gene/Insert
  Gene/Insert name: Ras (alt name: H-ras)
  Species: H. sapiens (human)
  Insert size (bp): 566
  Mutation: G12V
  Entrez Gene: HRAS (a.k.a. C-BAS/HAS, C-H-RAS, C-HA-RAS1, CTLO, H-RASIDX, HAMSV, HRAS1, RASH1, p21ras)
  Cloning method: Restriction Enzyme; 5′ cloning site BamHI (not destroyed); 3′ cloning site NotI (not destroyed)
  Sequencing primers: 5′ TGGATACACGCCGCCCACGTG; 3′ ATCGTCGACCACTGTGCTGG
Terms and licenses: Academic/Nonprofit Terms; Industry Terms: Not Available to Industry
How to cite: LZRS-RasG12V was a gift from Paul Khavari (Addgene plasmid # 21203 ; http://n2t.net/addgene:21203 ; RRID:Addgene_21203)
